>Addgene plasmid #157564 | pD649-HAsp-SDK2(Trunc2)-COMP5AP-AviTag-9xHis | depositor full sequence | sequence record 304237 | Full Sequence
TTTCAATATTATTGAAGCATTTATCAGGGTTATTGTCTCATGAGCGGATACATATTTGAATGTATTTAGA
AAAATAAACAAATAGGGGTCAGTGTTACAACCAATTAACCAATTCTGAACATTATCGCGAGCCCATTTAT
ACCTGAATATGGCTCATAACACCCCTTGCTCATGACCAAAATCCCTTAACGTGAGTTACGCGCGCGTCGT
TCCACTGAGCGTCAGACCCCGTAGAAAAGATCAAAGGATCTTCTTGAGATCCTTTTTTTCTGCGCGTAAT
CTGCTGCTTGCAAACAAAAAAACCACCGCTACCAGCGGTGGTTTGTTTGCCGGATCAAGAGCTACCAACT
CTTTTTCCGAAGGTAACTGGCTTCAGCAGAGCGCAGATACCAAATACTGTTCTTCTAGTGTAGCCGTAGT
TAGCCCACCACTTCAAGAACTCTGTAGCACCGCCTACATACCTCGCTCTGCTAATCCTGTTACCAGTGGC
TGCTGCCAGTGGCGATAAGTCGTGTCTTACCGGGTTGGACTCAAGACGATAGTTACCGGATAAGGCGCAG
CGGTCGGGCTGAACGGGGGGTTCGTGCACACAGCCCAGCTTGGAGCGAACGACCTACACCGAACTGAGAT
ACCTACAGCGTGAGCTATGAGAAAGCGCCACGCTTCCCGAAGGGAGAAAGGCGGACAGGTATCCGGTAAG
CGGCAGGGTCGGAACAGGAGAGCGCACGAGGGAGCTTCCAGGGGGAAACGCCTGGTATCTTTATAGTCCT
GTCGGGTTTCGCCACCTCTGACTTGAGCGTCGATTTTTGTGATGCTCGTCAGGGGGGCGGAGCCTATGGA
AAAACGCCAGCAACGCGGCCTTTTTACGGTTCCTGGCCTTTTGCTGGCCTTTTGCTCACATGTTCTTTCC
TGCGTTATCCCCTGATTCTGTGGATAACCGTATTACCGCCTTTGAGTGAGCTGATACCGCTCGCCGCAGC
CGAACGACCGAGCGCAGCGAGTCAGTGAGCGAGGAAGCGGAAGGCGAGAGTAGGGAACTGCCAGGCATCA
AACTAAGCAGAAGGCCCCTGACGGATGGCCTTTTTGCGTTTCTACAAACTCTTTCTGTGTTGTAAAACGA
CGGCCAGTCTTAAGCTCGGGCCCCCTGGGCGGTTCTGATAACGAGTAATCGTTAATCCGCAAATAACGTA
AAAACCCGCTTCGGCGGGTTTTTTTATGGGGGGAGTTTAGGGAAAGAGCATTTGTCAGAATATTTAAGGG
CGCCTGTCACTTTGCTTGATATATGAGAATTATTTAACCTTATAAATGAGAAAAAAGCAACGCACTTTAA
ATAAGATACGTTGCTTTTTCGATTGATGAACACCTATAATTAAACTATTCATCTATTATTTATGATTTTT
TGTATATACAATATTTCTAGTTTGTTAAAGAGAATTAAGAAAATAAATCTCGAAAATAATAAAGGGAAAA
TCAGTTTTTGATATCAAAATTATACATGTCAACGATAATACAAAATATAATACAAACTATAAGATGTTAT
CAGTATTTATTATCATTTAGAATAAATTTTGTGTCGCCCTTAATTGTGAGCGGATAACAATTACGAGCTT
CATGCACAGTGGCGTTGACTCAATATTGGCCATTAGCCATATTATTCATTGGTTATATAGCATAAATCAA
TATTGGCTATTGGCCATTGCATACGTTGTATCTATATCATAATATGTACATTTATATTGGCTCATGTCCA
ATATGACCGCCATGTTGGCATTGATTATTGACTAGTTATTAATAGTAATCAATTACGGGGTCATTAGTTC
ATAGCCCATATATGGAGTTCCGCGTTACATAACTTACGGTAAATGGCCCGCCTGGCTGACCGCCCAACGA
CCCCCGCCCATTGACGTCAATAATGACGTATGTTCCCATAGTAACGCCAATAGGGACTTTCCATTGACGT
CAATGGGTGGAGTATTTACGGTAAACTGCCCACTTGGCAGTACATCAAGTGTATCATATGCCAAGTACGC
CCCCTATTGACGTCAATGACGGTAAATGGCCCGCCTGGCATTATGCCCAGTACATGACCTTATGGGACTT
TCCTACTTGGCAGTACATCTACGTATTAGTCATCGCTATTACCATGGTGATGCGGTTTTGGCAGTACATC
AATGGGCGTGGATAGCGGTTTGACTCACGGGGATTTCCAAGTCTCCACCCCATTGACGTCAATGGGAGTT
TGTTTTGGCACCAAAATCAACGGGACTTTCCAAAATGTCGTAACAACTCCGCCCCATTGACGCAAATGGG
CGGTAGGCGTGTACGGTGGGAGGTCTATATAAGCAGAGCTCGTTTAGTGAACCGTCAGATCGCCTGGAGA
CGCCATCCACGCTGTTTTGACCTCCATAGAAGACACCGGGACCGATCCAGCCTCCGCGGCCGGGAACGGT
GCATTGGAACGCGGATTCCCCGTGCCAAGAGTGACGTAAGTACCGCCTATAGAGTCTATAGGCCCACCCC
CTTGGCTTCGTTAGAACGCGGCTACAATTAATACATAACCTTATGTATCATACACATACGATTTAGGTGA
CACTATAGAATAACATCCACTTTGCCTTTCTCTCCACAGGTGTCCACTCCCAGGTCCAACTGCACCTCGG
TTCTATCGAAAACGCGCCTGCTAGCGCCACCATGAAGACCATCATTGCCCTGAGCTACATCTTCTGCCTG
GTGTTCGCTGCGGCCGCCCAAGATGATGTGTCCCCTTACTTTAAGACCGAGCCTGTGCGGACCCAGGTCC
ACCTTGAGGGAAATAGACTGGTGCTGACCTGCATGGCCGAAGGCTCTTGGCCTCTGGAATTCAAGTGGCT
GCACAACAACAGAGAGCTGACCAAGTTCAGCCTGGAATACCGGTACATGATCACCAGCCTGGATAGAACC
CACGCCGGCTTCTACAGATGCATCGTGCGGAATAGAATGGGCGCCCTGCTGCAGAGACAGACAGAGGTGC
AAGTGGCCTACATGGGCAGCTTCGAGGAAGGCGAGAAACACCAGTCTGTGTCTCATGGCGAGGCCGCCGT
GATCAGAGCACCTAGAATTGCCAGCTTTCCCCAGCCTCAAGTGACCTGGTTCAGAGATGGCCGGAAGATC
CCTCCTAGCAGCAGAATCGCCATCACACTGGAAAACACCCTGGTCATCCTGAGCACAGTGGCCCCTGATG
CCGGCAGATATTACGTGCAGGCCGTGAACGACAAGAACGGCGACAACAAGACCAGCCAGCCTATCACACT
GACCGTGGAAAATGTTGGCGGCCCTGCCGATCCTATCGCTCCCACAATCATCATCCCTCCAAAGAACACA
AGCGTGGTGGCCGGCACAAGCGAAGTGACACTGGAATGCGTGGCCAACGCCAGACCTCTGATCAAGCTGC
ACATCATTTGGAAGAAAGACGGCGTGCTGCTGAGCGGCGGCATCAGCGATCATAACAGACGGCTGACAAT
CCCCAATCCTACAGGCTCCGATGCCGGCTACTATGAGTGTGAAGCCGTGCTGAGAAGCAGCAGCGTGCCA
TCTGTTGTCAGAGGCGCCTACCTGTCTGTGCTGGAACCTCCTCAGTTCGTGAAAGAGCCCGAGAGACACA
TCACCGCCGAGATGGAAAAGGTGGTGGATATCCCTTGTCAGGCCAAGGGCGTGCCACCACCTAGCATCAC
ATGGTACAAGGACGCCGCCGTGGTGGAAGTGGAAAAGCTGACCAGATTCCGGCAGAGAAACGATGGCGGC
CTGCAGATTTCTGGCCTGGTGCCTGATGATACCGGCATGTTCCAGTGCTTCGCCAGAAATGCAGCCGGCG
AGGTGCAGACAAGCACATACCTGGCCGTGACCTCTATCGCCCCTAACATCACAAGAGGCCCTCTGGACAG
CACCGTGATCGATGGAATGTCTGTGGTGCTGGCCTGTGAAACCTCTGGCGCCCCTAGACCTGCCATTACC
TGGCAGAAGGGCGAGAGAATTCTGGCCAGTGGAAGCGTGCAGCTGCCTAGATTCACACCTCTGGAAAGCG
GCAGCCTGCTGATCTCCCCTACACACATCTCTGACGCCGGCACCTACACCTGTCTGGCCACAAATAGTAG
AGGCGTGGACGAAGCCAGCGCCGATCTGGTTGTTTGGGCCAGAACCAGAATCACCAAGCCTCCACAGGAC
CAGAGCGTGATCAAGGGCACACAGGCCTCTATGGTTTGCGGCGTGACACACGACCCTAGAGTGACCATCC
GGTACATCTGGGAGAAAGATGGGGCCACACTGGGCACCGAGTCTCACCCTAGAATCAGACTGGACAGAAA
CGGCTCCCTGCACATCTCTCAGACTTGGAGCGGCGACATCGGCACATACACATGCAGAGTGATCAGCGCT
GGCGGCAACGACAGTAGATCTGCCCACCTGAGAGTCAGACAGCTGCCTCACGCTCCTGAACACCCTGTGG
CTACCCTGTCCACAGTGGAAAGAAGGGCCATCAACCTGACCTGGACCAAGCCTTTCGACGGCAATAGCCC
TCTGATCCGCTACATCCTGGAAATGAGCGAGAACAACGCCCCTTGGACAGTGCTGCTGGCCTCTGTGGAC
CCTAAGGCCACCTCTGTGACAGTGAAAGGACTGGTGCCAGCCAGAAGCTACCAGTTCAGACTGTGCGCCG
TGAATGATGTCGGCAAGGGCCAGTTCAGCAAGGACACCGAAAGAGTGTCCCTGCCTGAGGAACCTCCAAC
CGCTCCTCCTCAGAATGTGATCGCCAGCGGCAGGACCAACCAGAGCATCATGATTCAGTGGCAGCCACCT
CCTGAGAGCCACCAGAATGGCATCCTGAAGGGCTACATCATCAGATACTGCCTGGCCGGACTGCCCGTGG
GCTATCAGTTCAAGAACATCACCGACGCCGACGTGAACAACCTGCTGCTGGAAGATCTGATCATCTGGAC
CAACTACGAGATCGAGGTGGCCGCCTACAATTCTGCCGGCCTGGGCGTGTACAGCAGCAAAGTGACAGAA
TGGACACTGCAGGGCGTCCCAACAGTGCCTCCTGGCAATGTGCATGCCGAGGCCACCAATAGCACCACCA
TCAGATTCACCTGGAACGCCCCATCTCCACAGTTCATCAACGGCATCAACCAGGGCTACAAGCTGATCGC
CTGGGAGCCTGAGCAAGAGGAAGAGGTCACAATGGTCACCGCCAGGCCTAACTTCCAGGATAGCATCCAC
GTGGGCTTCGTGTCCGGCCTGAAGAAGTTCACCGAGTACTTCACCAGCGTGCTGTGCTTCACAACACCTG
GCGACGGCCCTAGATCTACACCTCAGCTCGTGCGGACACACGAGGATGTTCCCGGTGGCGCGCCGGAAGA
TCAAGTTGATCCAAGATTGATTGATGGCAAGGGCGGATCTCTGGAGGTGCTGTTCCAGGGACCAGGCGGA
AGCGGCAATCCCGGCGGCGATCTGGCCCCCCAGATGCTGCGCGAGCTGCAGGAGACCAATGCCGCCCTGC
AGGACGTGCGCGAGCTGCTGCGCCACCGCGTGAAGGAGATCACCTTCCTGAAGAACACCGTGATGGAGTG
CGACGCCTGCGGTATGCAGCCCTCTAGAGGCTCCGGCTCCATCATCCCAGTTGAGGAGGAGAACCCGGAC
TTCTGGAACCGCGAGGCAGCCGAGGCCCTGGGTGCCGCCAAGAAGCTGCAGCCTGCACAGACAGCCGCCA
AGAACCTCATCATCTTCCTGGGCGATGGGATGGGGGTGTCTACGGTGACAGCTGCCAGGATCCTAAAAGG
GCAGAAGAAGGACAAACTGGGGCCTGAGATACCCCTGGCCATGGACCGCTTCCCATATGTGGCTCTGTCC
AAGACATACAATGTAGACAAACATGTGCCAGACAGTGGAGCCACAGCCACGGCCTACCTGTGCGGGGTCA
AGGGCAACTTCCAGACCATTGGCTTGAGTGCAGCCGCCCGCTTTAACCAGTGCAACACGACACGCGGCAA
CGAGGTCATCTCCGTGATGAATCGGGCCAAGAAAGCAGGGAAGTCAGTGGGAGTGGTAACCACCACACGA
GTGCAGCACGCCTCGCCAGCCGGCACCTACGCCCACACGGTGAACCGCAACTGGTACTCGGACGCCGACG
TGCCTGCCTCGGCCCGCCAGGAGGGGTGCCAGGACATCGCTACGCAGCTCATCTCCAACATGGACATTGA
CGTGATCCTAGGTGGAGGCCGAAAGTACATGTTTCGCATGGGAACCCCAGACCCTGAGTACCCAGATGAC
TACAGCCAAGGTGGGACCAGGCTGGACGGGAAGAATCTGGTGCAGGAATGGCTGGCGAAGCGCCAGGGTG
CCCGGTATGTGTGGAACCGCACTGAGCTCATGCAGGCTTCCCTGGACCCGTCTGTGACCCATCTCATGGG
TCTCTTTGAGCCTGGAGACATGAAATACGAGATCCACCGAGACTCCACACTGGACCCCTCCCTGATGGAG
ATGACAGAGGCTGCCCTGCGCCTGCTGAGCAGGAACCCCCGCGGCTTCTTCCTCTTCGTGGAGGGTGGTC
GCATCGACCATGGTCATCATGAAAGCAGGGCTTACCGGGCACTGACTGAGACGATCATGTTCGACGACGC
CATTGAGAGGGCGGGCCAGCTCACCAGCGAGGAGGACACGCTGAGCCTCGTCACTGCCGACCACTCCCAC
GTCTTCTCCTTCGGAGGCTACCCCCTGCGAGGGAGCTCCATCTTCGGGCTGGCCCCTGGCAAGGCCCGGG
ACAGGAAGGCCTACACGGTCCTCCTATACGGAAACGGTCCAGGCTATGTGCTCAAGGACGGCGCCCGGCC
GGATGTTACCGAGAGCGAGAGCGGGAGCCCCGAGTATCGGCAGCAGTCAGCAGTGCCCCTGGACGAAGAG
ACCCACGCAGGCGAGGACGTGGCGGTGTTCGCGCGCGGCCCGCAGGCGCACCTGGTTCACGGCGTGCAGG
AGCAGACCTTCATAGCGCACGTCATGGCCTTCGCCGCCTGCCTGGAGCCCTACACCGCCTGCGACCTGGC
GCCCCCCGCCGGCACCACCGACGCCGCGCACCCGGGTGGCGGAGGACTGAACGACATCTTCGAGGCTCAG
AAAATCGAATGGCACGAACATCACCATCACCATCACCATCACCATTAAGGCCGGCCTGTAGTCACTGGCA
CAACGCGTTACCCGGTAAGCCAATCGGGTATACACGGTCGTCATACTGCAGACAGGGTTCTTCTACTTTG
CAAGATAGTCTTGAGTAGTAAAATAAATAGATAGAGAAAATCAGCCTCGACTGTGCCTTCTAGTTGCCAG
CCATCTGTTGTTTGCCCCTCCCCCGTGCCTTCCTTGACCCTGGAAGGTGCCACTCCCACTGTCCTTTCCT
AATAAAATGAGGAAATTGCATCACAACACTCAACCCTATCTCGGTCTATTCTTTTGATTTATAAGGGATT
TTGCCGATTTCGGCCTATTGGTTAAAAAATGAGCTGATTTAACAAAAATTTAACGCGAATTAATTCTGTG
GAATGTGTGTCAGTTAGGGTGTGGAAAGTCCCCAGGCTCCCCAGCAGGCAGAAGTATGCAAAGCATGCAT
CTCAATTAGTCAGCAACCAGGTGTGGAAAGTCCCCAGGCTCCCCAGCAGGCAGAAGTATGCAAAGCATGC
ATCTCAATTAGTCAGCAACCATAGTCCCGCCCCTAACTCCGCCCATCCCGCCCCTAACTCCGCCCAGTTC
CGCCCATTCTCCGCCCCATGGCTGACTAATTTTTTTTATTTATGCAGAGGCCGAGGCCGCCTCTGCCTCT
GAGCTATTCCAGAAGTAGTGAGGAGGCTTTTTTGGAGGCCTAGGCTTTTGCAAAAAGCTCCCGGGAGCTT
GTATATCCATTTTCGGATCTGATCAGCACGTGTTGACAATTAATCATCGGCATAGTATATCGGCATAGTA
TAATACGACAAGGTGAGGAACTAAACCATGACCGAGTACAAGCCCACGGTGCGCCTCGCCACCCGCGACG
ACGTCCCCAGGGCCGTACGCACCCTCGCCGCCGCGTTCGCCGACTACCCCGCCACGCGCCACACCGTCGA
TCCGGACCGCCACATCGAGCGGGTCACCGAGCTGCAAGAACTCTTCCTCACGCGCGTCGGGCTCGACATC
GGCAAGGTGTGGGTCGCGGACGACGGCGCCGCGGTGGCGGTCTGGACCACGCCGGAGAGCGTCGAAGCGG
GGGCGGTGTTCGCCGAGATCGGCCCGCGCATGGCCGAGTTGAGCGGTTCCCGGCTGGCCGCGCAGCAACA
GATGGAAGGCCTCCTGGCGCCGCACCGGCCCAAGGAGCCCGCGTGGTTCCTGGCCACCGTCGGCGTCTCG
CCCGACCACCAGGGCAAGGGTCTGGGCAGCGCCGTCGTGCTCCCCGGAGTGGAGGCGGCCGAGCGCGCCG
GGGTGCCCGCCTTCCTGGAGACATCCGCGCCCCGCAACCTCCCCTTCTACGAGCGGCTCGGCTTCACCGT
CACCGCCGACGTCGAGGTGCCCGAAGGACCGCGCACCTGGTGCATGACCCGCAAGCCCGGTGCCTGACAC
GTGCTACGAGATTTCGATTCCACCGCCGCCTTCTATGAAAGGTTGGGCTTCGGAATCGTTTTCCGGGACG
CCGGCTGGATGATCCTCCAGCGCGGGGATCTCATGCTGGAGTTCTTCGCCCACCCCAACTTGTTTATTGC
AGCTTATAATGGTTACAAATAAAGCAATAGCATCACAAATTTCACAAATAAAGCATTTTTTTCACTGCAT
TCTAGTTGTGGTTTGTCCAAACTCATCAATGTATCTTATCATGTCTGTATACCGTCGACCTCTAGCTAGA
GCTTGGCGTAATCATGGTCATTACCAATGCTTAATCAGTGAGGCACCTATCTCAGCGATCTGTCTATTTC
GTTCATCCATAGTTGCCTGACTCCCCGTCGTGTAGATAACTACGATACGGGAGGGCTTACCATCTGGCCC
CAGCGCTGCGATGATACCGCGAGAACCACGCTCACCGGCTCCGGATTTATCAGCAATAAACCAGCCAGCC
GGAAGGGCCGAGCGCAGAAGTGGTCCTGCAACTTTATCCGCCTCCATCCAGTCTATTAATTGTTGCCGGG
AAGCTAGAGTAAGTAGTTCGCCAGTTAATAGTTTGCGCAACGTTGTTGCCATCGCTACAGGCATCGTGGT
GTCACGCTCGTCGTTTGGTATGGCTTCATTCAGCTCCGGTTCCCAACGATCAAGGCGAGTTACATGATCC
CCCATGTTGTGCAAAAAAGCGGTTAGCTCCTTCGGTCCTCCGATCGTTGTCAGAAGTAAGTTGGCCGCAG
TGTTATCACTCATGGTTATGGCAGCACTGCATAATTCTCTTACTGTCATGCCATCCGTAAGATGCTTTTC
TGTGACTGGTGAGTACTCAACCAAGTCATTCTGAGAATAGTGTATGCGGCGACCGAGTTGCTCTTGCCCG
GCGTCAATACGGGATAATACCGCGCCACATAGCAGAACTTTAAAAGTGCTCATCATTGGAAAACGTTCTT
CGGGGCGAAAACTCTCAAGGATCTTACCGCTGTTGAGATCCAGTTCGATGTAACCCACTCGTGCACCCAA
CTGATCTTCAGCATCTTTTACTTTCACCAGCGTTTCTGGGTGAGCAAAAACAGGAAGGCAAAATGCCGCA
AAAAAGGGAATAAGGGCGACACGGAAATGTTGAATACTCATATTCTTCCTT
Features (pLannotate 1.2.2; 24 found; start..end, strand, type, name):
    119..143     -  CDS            KanR (fragment): aminoglycoside phosphotransferase; aph(3')-Ia; confers resistance to kanamycin
    254..842     +  rep_origin     ori: high-copy-number ColE1/pMB1/pBR322/pUC origin of replication
   1067..1084    +  terminator     rrnB T2 terminator (fragment): transcription terminator T2 from the E. coli rrnB gene
   1109..1128    -  CDS            lacZα (fragment): LacZα fragment of β-galactosidase; lacZ fragment
   1584..1600    +  protein_bind   lac operator: The lac repressor binds to the lac operator to inhibit transcription in E. coli. This inhibition can be relieved by adding lactose or isopropyl-β-D-thiogalactopyranoside (IPTG). lac repressor encoded by lacI
   1843..2146    +  enhancer       CMV enhancer: human cytomegalovirus immediate early enhancer
   2147..2350    +  promoter       CMV promoter: human cytomegalovirus (CMV) immediate early promoter
   2486..2529    +  intron         CMV intron (fragment): modified intron A from human cytomegalovirus
   2581..2599    +  promoter       SP6 promoter: promoter for bacteriophage SP6 RNA polymerase
   2603..2640    +  CDS            IgH signal sequence (fragment): signal sequence from the mouse immunoglobulin heavy chain variable region
   2737..5376    +  CDS            SDK2 (fragment): SDK2_HUMAN - Also known as KIAA1514 From Homo sapiens (Human).
   5473..5652    +  CDS            Comp (fragment): COMP_RAT - Experimental evidence at protein level: Swiss-Prot protein existence level 1. May play a role in the structural integrity of cartilage via its interaction with other extracellular matrix proteins such as the collagens and fibronectin. Can mediate the interaction of chondrocytes with the cartilage extracellular matrix through interaction with cell surface integrin receptors. Could play a role in the pathogenesis of osteoarthritis. Potent suppressor of apoptosis in both primary chondrocytes and transformed cells. Suppresses apoptosis by blocking the activation of caspase-3 and by indu
   5640..7092    +  CDS            SEAP (fragment): secreted alkaline phosphatase from human placenta The natural enzyme has a C-terminal transmembrane sequence that is replaced by a GPI anchor.
   7117..7158    +  CDS            AviTag™ (fragment): peptide tag that allows for enzymatic biotinylation
   7162..7185    +  CDS            8xHis: 8xHis affinity tag
   7331..7442    +  polyA_signal   bGH poly(A) signal: bovine growth hormone polyadenylation signal
   7443..7551    +  rep_origin     f1 ori (fragment): f1 bacteriophage origin of replication; arrow indicates direction of (+) strand synthesis
   7565..7894    +  promoter       SV40 promoter: SV40 enhancer and early promoter
   7942..7989    +  promoter       EM7 promoter: synthetic bacterial promoter&nbsp
   8008..8607    +  CDS            PuroR (fragment): puromycin N-acetyltransferase; pac from Streptomyces; confers resistance to puromycin
   8617..8742    +  CDS            ble (fragment): BLE_KLEPN - Experimental evidence at protein level: Swiss-Prot protein existence level 1. Binding protein with a strong affinity to the bleomycin family of antibiotics. Binds to CL990; an antimitotic-antibiotic compound. From Klebsiella pneumoniae.
   8737..8858    +  polyA_signal   SV40 poly(A) signal: SV40 polyadenylation signal
   8911..9771    -  CDS            AmpR: β-lactamase; bla; confers resistance to ampicillin, carbenicillin, and related antibiotics
   9774..89      -  promoter       AmpR promoter (fragment) (across the origin): bla
