[The description below was written by a language model from this plasmid's Addgene catalogue record and pLannotate feature annotations shown in this document.]
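Description:
pD649-HAsp-SDK2(Trunc2)-COMP5AP-AviTag-9xHis is a 9,781 bp mammalian expression plasmid built on the pD649 backbone. It produces a secreted, multimerised form of part of the extracellular domain of human SDK2 (sidekick cell adhesion molecule 2). In bacteria it replicates from a high-copy ColE1/pUC-type origin and is selected with ampicillin through a β-lactamase gene. The feature table also shows an SV40 early promoter plus a bacterial EM7 promoter upstream of a puromycin N-acetyltransferase sequence, followed by an SV40 poly(A) signal. This arrangement would allow drug selection in mammalian cells, although the catalogue entry does not list a mammalian marker. Short hits to KanR, lacZα, ble and f1 ori are only fragments and are probably not functional.

The expression cassette uses the CMV enhancer and promoter followed by a portion of CMV intron A. An SP6 promoter lies just upstream of the coding region and could support in vitro transcription. The open reading frame starts with a signal peptide, named HAsp in the plasmid name and annotated as an immunoglobulin heavy-chain signal fragment. The truncated SDK2 ectodomain (about 2.6 kb) follows, cloned between retained NotI and AscI sites. It is fused C-terminally to the pentamerising coiled-coil of rat cartilage oligomeric matrix protein, human placental alkaline phosphatase, an AviTag for enzymatic biotinylation and a polyhistidine tag. The His tag is named 9xHis but annotated as 8xHis. A bGH poly(A) signal ends the transcript.

The resulting protein is a high-avidity pentamer with an enzymatic reporter. It suits detection of weak extracellular binding, as in the human IgSF cell-surface interactome screen for which the collection was made. The depositor notes that some plasmids in the series may carry an IS4-like transposase insertion upstream of the CMV promoter; none is annotated in this feature table.
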