Addgene plasmid #157564: pD649-HAsp-SDK2(Trunc2)-COMP5AP-AviTag-9xHis
Purpose: Mammalian expression of cell-surface protein partial extracellular domain fused to COMP5AP-AviTag-9xHis. Protein is secreted from cells.
Depositing lab: Chris Garcia. Depositing organization: Stanford University. Publication: A Human IgSF Cell-Surface Interactome Reveals a Complex Network of Protein-Protein Interactions. Wojtowicz WM, Vielmetter J, Fernandes RA, Siepe DH, Eastman CL, Chisholm GB, Cox S, Klock H, Anderson PW, Rue SM, Miller JJ, Glaser SM, Bragstad ML, Vance J, Lam AW, Lesley SA, Zinn K, Garcia KC. Cell. 2020 Aug 20;182(4):1027-1043.e17. doi: 10.1016/j.cell.2020.07.025. PubMed 32822567.
Backbone
  Vector backbone: pD649
  Backbone size w/o insert (bp): 7153
  Vector type: Mammalian Expression
Growth in bacteria
  Bacterial resistance: Ampicillin, 100 μg/mL
  Growth temperature: 37°C
  Growth strain: DH5alpha
  Copy number: High Copy
Gene/Insert
  Gene/Insert name: SDK2
  Species: H. sapiens (human)
  Insert size (bp): 2628
  Entrez Gene: SDK2 (a.k.a. FLJ10832, KIAA1514)
  Promoter: CMV/SP6
  Tag / fusion protein: COMP5AP-AviTag-9xHis (C terminal on backbone)
  Cloning method: Restriction Enzyme; 5′ cloning site GCGGCCGC (not destroyed); 3′ cloning site GGCGCGCC (not destroyed)
  Sequencing primers: 5′ ATTTAGGTGACACTATAG; 3′ CGTCGCACTCCATCACGGTG
Resource information
  A portion of this plasmid was derived from a plasmid made by: synthesis by ThermoFisher
Terms and licenses: Academic/Nonprofit Terms; Industry Terms: Not Available to Industry
Depositor comments: Some plasmids in this collection may have an IS4-like element ISVsa5 family transposase upstream of the CMV promoter.
How to cite: pD649-HAsp-SDK2(Trunc2)-COMP5AP-AviTag-9xHis was a gift from Chris Garcia (Addgene plasmid # 157564 ; http://n2t.net/addgene:157564 ; RRID:Addgene_157564)
