>Addgene plasmid #157564 | pD649-HAsp-SDK2(Trunc2)-COMP5AP-AviTag-9xHis | depositor partial sequence | sequence record 304238 | insert (extracellular domain truncation)
CAAGATGATGTGTCCCCTTACTTTAAGACCGAGCCTGTGCGGACCCAGGTCCACCTTGAGGGAAATAGAC
TGGTGCTGACCTGCATGGCCGAAGGCTCTTGGCCTCTGGAATTCAAGTGGCTGCACAACAACAGAGAGCT
GACCAAGTTCAGCCTGGAATACCGGTACATGATCACCAGCCTGGATAGAACCCACGCCGGCTTCTACAGA
TGCATCGTGCGGAATAGAATGGGCGCCCTGCTGCAGAGACAGACAGAGGTGCAAGTGGCCTACATGGGCA
GCTTCGAGGAAGGCGAGAAACACCAGTCTGTGTCTCATGGCGAGGCCGCCGTGATCAGAGCACCTAGAAT
TGCCAGCTTTCCCCAGCCTCAAGTGACCTGGTTCAGAGATGGCCGGAAGATCCCTCCTAGCAGCAGAATC
GCCATCACACTGGAAAACACCCTGGTCATCCTGAGCACAGTGGCCCCTGATGCCGGCAGATATTACGTGC
AGGCCGTGAACGACAAGAACGGCGACAACAAGACCAGCCAGCCTATCACACTGACCGTGGAAAATGTTGG
CGGCCCTGCCGATCCTATCGCTCCCACAATCATCATCCCTCCAAAGAACACAAGCGTGGTGGCCGGCACA
AGCGAAGTGACACTGGAATGCGTGGCCAACGCCAGACCTCTGATCAAGCTGCACATCATTTGGAAGAAAG
ACGGCGTGCTGCTGAGCGGCGGCATCAGCGATCATAACAGACGGCTGACAATCCCCAATCCTACAGGCTC
CGATGCCGGCTACTATGAGTGTGAAGCCGTGCTGAGAAGCAGCAGCGTGCCATCTGTTGTCAGAGGCGCC
TACCTGTCTGTGCTGGAACCTCCTCAGTTCGTGAAAGAGCCCGAGAGACACATCACCGCCGAGATGGAAA
AGGTGGTGGATATCCCTTGTCAGGCCAAGGGCGTGCCACCACCTAGCATCACATGGTACAAGGACGCCGC
CGTGGTGGAAGTGGAAAAGCTGACCAGATTCCGGCAGAGAAACGATGGCGGCCTGCAGATTTCTGGCCTG
GTGCCTGATGATACCGGCATGTTCCAGTGCTTCGCCAGAAATGCAGCCGGCGAGGTGCAGACAAGCACAT
ACCTGGCCGTGACCTCTATCGCCCCTAACATCACAAGAGGCCCTCTGGACAGCACCGTGATCGATGGAAT
GTCTGTGGTGCTGGCCTGTGAAACCTCTGGCGCCCCTAGACCTGCCATTACCTGGCAGAAGGGCGAGAGA
ATTCTGGCCAGTGGAAGCGTGCAGCTGCCTAGATTCACACCTCTGGAAAGCGGCAGCCTGCTGATCTCCC
CTACACACATCTCTGACGCCGGCACCTACACCTGTCTGGCCACAAATAGTAGAGGCGTGGACGAAGCCAG
CGCCGATCTGGTTGTTTGGGCCAGAACCAGAATCACCAAGCCTCCACAGGACCAGAGCGTGATCAAGGGC
ACACAGGCCTCTATGGTTTGCGGCGTGACACACGACCCTAGAGTGACCATCCGGTACATCTGGGAGAAAG
ATGGGGCCACACTGGGCACCGAGTCTCACCCTAGAATCAGACTGGACAGAAACGGCTCCCTGCACATCTC
TCAGACTTGGAGCGGCGACATCGGCACATACACATGCAGAGTGATCAGCGCTGGCGGCAACGACAGTAGA
TCTGCCCACCTGAGAGTCAGACAGCTGCCTCACGCTCCTGAACACCCTGTGGCTACCCTGTCCACAGTGG
AAAGAAGGGCCATCAACCTGACCTGGACCAAGCCTTTCGACGGCAATAGCCCTCTGATCCGCTACATCCT
GGAAATGAGCGAGAACAACGCCCCTTGGACAGTGCTGCTGGCCTCTGTGGACCCTAAGGCCACCTCTGTG
ACAGTGAAAGGACTGGTGCCAGCCAGAAGCTACCAGTTCAGACTGTGCGCCGTGAATGATGTCGGCAAGG
GCCAGTTCAGCAAGGACACCGAAAGAGTGTCCCTGCCTGAGGAACCTCCAACCGCTCCTCCTCAGAATGT
GATCGCCAGCGGCAGGACCAACCAGAGCATCATGATTCAGTGGCAGCCACCTCCTGAGAGCCACCAGAAT
GGCATCCTGAAGGGCTACATCATCAGATACTGCCTGGCCGGACTGCCCGTGGGCTATCAGTTCAAGAACA
TCACCGACGCCGACGTGAACAACCTGCTGCTGGAAGATCTGATCATCTGGACCAACTACGAGATCGAGGT
GGCCGCCTACAATTCTGCCGGCCTGGGCGTGTACAGCAGCAAAGTGACAGAATGGACACTGCAGGGCGTC
CCAACAGTGCCTCCTGGCAATGTGCATGCCGAGGCCACCAATAGCACCACCATCAGATTCACCTGGAACG
CCCCATCTCCACAGTTCATCAACGGCATCAACCAGGGCTACAAGCTGATCGCCTGGGAGCCTGAGCAAGA
GGAAGAGGTCACAATGGTCACCGCCAGGCCTAACTTCCAGGATAGCATCCACGTGGGCTTCGTGTCCGGC
CTGAAGAAGTTCACCGAGTACTTCACCAGCGTGCTGTGCTTCACAACACCTGGCGACGGCCCTAGATCTA
CACCTCAGCTCGTGCGGACACACGAGGATGTTCCCGGT
